Addgene plasmid #129972: pRDAX-432 C-Tag Venus210[1] L10 FKBP EBPF2
Purpose: PPI (BiFC/TriFC) assay vector
Depositing lab: Gary Lewin. Depositing organization: Max-Delbrueck-Centrum fuer Molekulare Medizin (MDC).
Backbone
  Vector backbone: custom built
  Vector type: Mammalian Expression
Growth in bacteria
  Bacterial resistance: Ampicillin, 100 μg/mL
  Growth temperature: 37°C
  Growth strain: DH5alpha
  Copy number: High Copy
Gene/Insert
  Gene/Insert name: FKBP
  Species: M. musculus (mouse)
  Cloning method: Restriction Enzyme; 5′ cloning site unknown (unknown if destroyed); 3′ cloning site unknown (unknown if destroyed)
Terms and licenses: Academic/Nonprofit Terms; Industry Terms: Not Available to Industry
How to cite: pRDAX-432 C-Tag Venus210[1] L10 FKBP EBPF2 was a gift from Gary Lewin (Addgene plasmid # 129972 ; http://n2t.net/addgene:129972 ; RRID:Addgene_129972)
