[The description below was written by a language model from this plasmid's Addgene catalogue record and pLannotate feature annotations shown in this document.]
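Description:
pRDAX-432 C-Tag Venus210[1] L10 FKBP EBPF2 is a custom-built mammalian expression plasmid of about 6.9 kb, designed as a component of bimolecular or trimolecular fluorescence complementation (BiFC/TriFC) assays for protein–protein interactions. It is propagated in E. coli through a high-copy ColE1/pUC-type origin and selected with ampicillin via the β-lactamase gene and its native promoter.

The expression cassette is driven by the human CMV immediate-early enhancer and promoter, followed by a chimeric β-globin/immunoglobulin intron that promotes efficient processing of the transcript. The first open reading frame encodes FKBP (FKBP12/FKBP1A), followed after a short gap by a truncated mVenus fragment. Together with the construct name, this indicates a C-terminal tag consisting of the N-terminal portion of Venus split around residue 210, joined through a linker ("L10"). This fragment should yield yellow fluorescence only when brought together with the complementary Venus piece carried by an interacting partner. The catalogue lists the insert as mouse, whereas the automated annotation matched the human FKBP1A protein; the record does not resolve this difference.

Downstream, an EMCV IRES allows translation of EBFP2 from the same transcript, providing a blue fluorescent marker of transfection and expression level that is independent of complementation. A second copy of the chimeric intron, a WPRE to enhance transcript stability and expression, and a bGH polyadenylation signal complete the unit. Further downstream lie a reverse-oriented T3 promoter, a β-globin coding fragment and a rabbit β-globin poly(A) signal, apparently backbone remnants. The cloning sites are not recorded.
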