Features (pLannotate 1.2.2; 17 found; start..end, strand, type, name):
    155..532     +  enhancer       CMV enhancer: human cytomegalovirus immediate early enhancer
    534..733     +  promoter       CMV promoter: human cytomegalovirus (CMV) immediate early promoter
    872..1004    +  intron         chimeric intron: chimera between introns from human β-globin and immunoglobulin heavy chain genes
   1025..1348    +  CDS            FKBP1A: FKB1A_HUMAN - Also known as FKBP1, FKBP12. Experimental evidence at protein level: Swiss-Prot protein existence level 1. Keeps in an inactive conformation TGFBR1, the TGF-beta type I serine/threonine kinase receptor, preventing TGF-beta receptor activation in absence of ligand. Recruits SMAD7 to ACVR1B which prevents the association of SMAD2 and SMAD3 with the activin receptor complex, thereby blocking the activin signal. May modulate the RYR1 calcium channel activity. PPIases accelerate the folding of proteins. It catalyzes the cis-trans isomerization of proline imidic peptide bonds in oligop
   1379..2005    +  CDS            mVenus (fragment): mVenus is a basic (constitutively fluorescent) yellow fluorescent protein published in 2006, derived from Aequorea victoria. It is reported to be a rapidly-maturing monomer with moderate acid sensitivity.
   2022..2608    +  misc_feature   IRES2: internal ribosome entry site (IRES) of the encephalomyocarditis virus (EMCV)
   2609..3328    +  CDS            EBFP2: enhanced blue variant of GFP (Ai et al., 2007) mammalian codon-optimized
   3374..3506    +  intron         chimeric intron: chimera between introns from human β-globin and immunoglobulin heavy chain genes
   3515..4103    +  misc_feature   WPRE: woodchuck hepatitis virus posttranscriptional regulatory element
   4107..4123    +  misc_feature   MCS (fragment): pUC18/19 multiple cloning site
   4136..4247    +  polyA_signal   bGH poly(A) signal: bovine growth hormone polyadenylation signal
   4343..4361    -  promoter       T3 promoter: promoter for bacteriophage T3 RNA polymerase
   4420..4494    +  CDS            HBB (fragment): HBB_PONPY - Experimental evidence at transcript level: Swiss-Prot protein existence level 2. Involved in oxygen transport from the lung to the various peripheral tissues. From Pongo pygmaeus (Bornean orangutan).
   4565..4620    +  polyA_signal   β-globin poly(A) signal: rabbit β-globin polyadenylation signal (Gil and Proudfoot, 1987)
   4999..5587    -  rep_origin     ori: high-copy-number ColE1/pMB1/pBR322/pUC origin of replication
   5758..6618    -  CDS            AmpR: β-lactamase; bla; confers resistance to ampicillin, carbenicillin, and related antibiotics
   6619..6723    -  promoter       AmpR promoter: bla
>Addgene plasmid #129972 | pRDAX-432 C-Tag Venus210[1] L10 FKBP EBPF2 | depositor full sequence | sequence record 249350 | Full Sequence
GCCTGCCTCCAGGCCTCAATATTGGCCATTAGCCATATTATTCATTGGTTATATAGCATAAATCAATATT
GGCTATTGGCCATTGCATACGTTGTATCTATATCATAATATGTACATTTATATTGGCTCATGTCCAATAT
GACCGCCATGTTGGCATTGATTATTGACTAGTTATTAATAGTAATCAATTACGGGGTCATTAGTTCATAG
CCCATATATGGAGTTCCGCGTTACATAACTTACGGTAAATGGCCCGCCTGGCTGACCGCCCAACGACCCC
CGCCCATTGACGTCAATAATGACGTATGTTCCCATAGTAACGCCAATAGGGACTTTCCATTGACGTCAAT
GGGTGGAGTATTTACGGTAAACTGCCCACTTGGCAGTACATCAAGTGTATCATATGCCAAGTCCGCCCCC
TATTGACGTCAATGACGGTAAATGGCCCGCCTGGCATTATGCCCAGTACATGACCTTACGGGACTTTCCT
ACTTGGCAGTACATCTACGTATTAGTCATCGCTATTACCATGGTGATGCGGTTTTGGCAGTACACCAATG
GGCGTGGATAGCGGTTTGACTCACGGGGATTTCCAAGTCTCCACCCCATTGACGTCAATGGGAGTTTGTT
TTGGCACCAAAATCAACGGGACTTTCCAAAATGTCGTAATAACCCCGCCCCGTTGACGCAAATGGGCGGT
AGGCGTGTACGGTGGGAGGTCTATATAAGCAGAGCTCGTTTAGTGAACCGTCAGATCACTAGAAGCTTTA
TTGCGGTAGTTTATCACAGTTAAATTGCTAACGCAGTCAGTGCTTCTGACACAACAGTCTCGAACTTAAG
CTGCAGAAGTTGGTCGTGAGGCACTGGGCAGGTAAGTATCAAGGTTACAAGACAGGTTTAAGGAGACCAA
TAGAAACTGGGCTTGTCGAGACAGAGAAGACTCTTGCGTTTCTGATAGGCACCTATTGGTCTTACTGACA
TCCACTTTGCCTTTCTCTCCACAGGTGTCCACTCCCAGGCCACCATGGGAGTGCAGGTGGAAACCATCTC
CCCAGGAGACGGGCGCACCTTCCCCAAGCGCGGCCAGACCTGCGTGGTGCACTACACCGGGATGCTTGAA
GATGGAAAGAAATTTGATTCCTCCCGGGACAGAAACAAGCCCTTTAAGTTTATGCTAGGCAAGCAGGAGG
TGATCCGAGGCTGGGAAGAAGGGGTTGCCCAGATGAGTGTGGGTCAGAGAGCCAAACTGACTATATCTCC
AGATTATGCCTATGGTGCCACTGGGCACCCAGGCATCATCCCACCACATGCCACTCTCGTCTTCGATGTG
GAGCTTCTAAAACTGGAAGGGAGCTCTGCCAGCGGTGGCAGCACCAGTGTGTCAAAGGGAGAAGAGTTGT
TTACCGGTGTTGTTCCCATACTGGTGGAACTGGATGGTGACGTCAATGGACACAAGTTTAGCGTTTCTGG
CGAAGGAGAAGGCGATGCTACCTATGGCAAACTGACCCTCAAACTGATCTGTACGACTGGAAAGTTGCCT
GTACCTTGGCCAACACTGGTCACAACCTTGGGCTATGGGCTGCAATGCTTTGCCCGTTATCCTGATCACA
TGAAGCAACATGACTTCTTTAAGTCTGCTATGCCAGAGGGATATGTGCAGGAACGGACTATCTTCTTCAA
GGACGACGGCAACTACAAGACGAGAGCTGAGGTGAAATTTGAGGGTGACACACTGGTGAATCGCATAGAG
CTGAAAGGCATCGACTTCAAAGAAGATGGGAATATTCTCGGGCATAAACTCGAGTACAACTACAATTCCC
ACAACGTGTACATCACTGCCGATAAGCAGAAGAATGGGATTAAGGCGAACTTCAAGATCCGACACAACAT
CGAGGATGGTGGGGTCCAGCTTGCCGACCATTATCAGCAGAACACACCCATTGGGGATGGACCAGTCCTG
TTGCCGGATAACCACTACCTCAGTTACCAGAGCAAACTGTCCAAATAAGAATTCAGATCCGCCCCTCTCC
CTCCCCCCCCCCTAACGTTACTGGCCGAAGCCGCTTGGAATAAGGCCGGTGTGCGTTTGTCTATATGTTA
TTTTCCACCATATTGCCGTCTTTTGGCAATGTGAGGGCCCGGAAACCTGGCCCTGTCTTCTTGACGAGCA
TTCCTAGGGGTCTTTCCCCTCTCGCCAAAGGAATGCAAGGTCTGTTGAATGTCGTGAAGGAAGCAGTTCC
TCTGGTAGCTTCTTGAAGACAAACAACGTCTGTAGCGACCCTTTGCAGGCAGCGGAACCCCCCACCTGGC
GACAGGTGCCTCTGCGGCCAAAAGCCACGTGTATAAGATACACCTGCAAAGGCGGCACAACCCCAGTGCC
ACGTTGTGAGTTGGATAGTTGTGGAAAGAGTCAAATGGCTCTCCTCAAGCGTATTCAACAAGGGGCTGAA
GGATGCCCAGAAGGTACCCCATTGTATGGGATCTGATCTGGGGCCTCGGTACACATGCTTTACATGTGTT
TAGTCGAGGTTAAAAAAACGTCTAGGCCCCCCGAACCACGGGGACGTGGTTTTCCTTTGAAAAACACGAT
GATAATATGGCCACAACCATGGTGAGCAAGGGCGAGGAGCTGTTCACCGGGGTGGTGCCCATCCTGGTCG
AGCTGGACGGCGACGTAAACGGCCACAAGTTCAGCGTGAGGGGCGAGGGCGAGGGCGATGCCACCAACGG
CAAGCTGACCCTGAAGTTCATCTGCACCACCGGCAAGCTGCCCGTGCCCTGGCCCACCCTCGTGACCACC
CTGAGCCACGGCGTGCAGTGCTTCGCCCGCTACCCCGACCACATGAAGCAGCACGACTTCTTCAAGTCCG
CCATGCCCGAAGGCTACGTCCAGGAGCGCACCATCTTCTTCAAGGACGACGGCACCTACAAGACCCGCGC
CGAGGTGAAGTTCGAGGGCGACACCCTGGTGAACCGCATCGAGCTGAAGGGCGTCGACTTCAAGGAGGAC
GGCAACATCCTGGGGCACAAGCTGGAGTACAACTTCAACAGCCACAACATCTATATCATGGCCGTCAAGC
AGAAGAACGGCATCAAGGTGAACTTCAAGATCCGCCACAACGTGGAGGACGGCAGCGTGCAGCTCGCCGA
CCACTACCAGCAGAACACCCCCATCGGCGACGGCCCCGTGCTGCTGCCCGACAGCCACTACCTGAGCACC
CAGTCCGTGCTGAGCAAAGACCCCAACGAGAAGCGCGATCACATGGTCCTGCTGGAGTTCCGCACCGCCG
CCGGGATCACTCTCGGCATGGACGAGCTGTACAAGTAAACCGGTGCTCGAGGTACCGATGAATAGCTAAG
GTCGAGGCCGCAGGTAAGTATCAAGGTTACAAGACAGGTTTAAGGAGACCAATAGAAACTGGGCTTGTCG
AGACAGAGAAGACTCTTGCGTTTCTGATAGGCACCTATTGGTCTTACTGACATCCACTTTGCCTTTCTCT
CCACAGGTGTCGACAATCAACCTCTGGATTACAAAATTTGTGAAAGATTGACTGGTATTCTTAACTATGT
TGCTCCTTTTACGCTATGTGGATACGCTGCTTTAATGCCTTTGTATCATGCTATTGCTTCCCGTATGGCT
TTCATTTTCTCCTCCTTGTATAAATCCTGGTTGCTGTCTCTTTATGAGGAGTTGTGGCCCGTTGTCAGGC
AACGTGGCGTGGTGTGCACTGTGTTTGCTGACGCAACCCCCACTGGTTGGGGCATTGCCACCACCTGTCA
GCTCCTTTCCGGGACTTTCGCTTTCCCCCTCCCTATTGCCACGGCGGAACTCATCGCCGCCTGCCTTGCC
CGCTGCTGGACAGGGGCTCGGCTGTTGGGCACTGACAATTCCGTGGTGTTGTCGGGGAAGCTGACGTCCT
TTCCATGGCTGCTCGCCTGTGTTGCCACCTGGATTCTGCGCGGGACGTCCTTCTGCTACGTCCCTTCGGC
CCTCAATCCAGCGGACCTTCCTTCCCGCGGCCTGCTGCCGGCTCTGCGGCCTCTTCCGCGTCTTCGCCTT
CGCCCTCAGACGAGTCGGATCTCCCTTTGGGCCGCCTCCCCGCCTGGAATTCGAGCTCGGTACGATCAGC
CTCGACTGTGCCTTCTAGTTGCCAGCCATCTGTTGTTTGCCCCTCCCCCGTGCCTTCCTTGACCCTGGAA
GGTGCCACTCCCACTGTCCTTTCCTAATAAAATGAGGAAATTGCATCGCATTGTCTGAGTAGGTGTCATT
CTATTCTGGGGGGTGGGGTGGGGCAGGACAGCAAGGGGGAGGATTGGGAAGACAATAGCCCAGCTTTTGT
TCCCTTTAGTGAGGGTTAATTGCGCGCTTGGCGTAATCATGGTCATAGCTGTTTCCTGTGTGAAATTGTT
ATCCGCTAATTCACTCCTCAGGTGCAGGCTGCCTATCAGAAGGTGGTGGCTGGTGTGGCCAATGCCCTGG
CTCACAAATACCACTGAGATCTTTTTCCCTCTGCCAAAAATTATGGGGACATCATGAAGCCCCTTGAGCA
TCTGACTTCTGGCTAATAAAGGAAATTTATTTTCATTGCAATAGTGTGTTGGAATTTTTTGTGTCTCTCA
CTCGGAAGGACATATGGGAGGGCAAATCATTTAAAACATCAGAATGAGTATTTGGTTTAGAGTTTGGCAA
CATATGCCCATATGCTGGCTGCCATGAACAAAGGTTGGCTATAAAGAGGTCATCAGTATATGAAACAGCC
CCCTGCTGTCCATTCCTTATTCCATAGAAAAGCCTTGACTTGAGGTTAGATTTTTTTTATATTTTGTTTT
GTGTTATTTTTTTCTTTAACATCCCTAAAATTTTCCTTACATGTTTTACTAGCCAGATTTTTCCTCCTCT
CCTGACTACTCCCAGTCATAGCTGTCCCTCTTCTCTTATGGAGATCGGCCGGCCGCCGGCGTCGACGCGC
GCGGCCGCGGCGCGCCGTTGCTGGCGTTTTTCCATAGGCTCCGCCCCCCTGACGAGCATCACAAAAATCG
ACGCTCAAGTCAGAGGTGGCGAAACCCGACAGGACTATAAAGATACCAGGCGTTTCCCCCTGGAAGCTCC
CTCGTGCGCTCTCCTGTTCCGACCCTGCCGCTTACCGGATACCTGTCCGCCTTTCTCCCTTCGGGAAGCG
TGGCGCTTTCTCATAGCTCACGCTGTAGGTATCTCAGTTCGGTGTAGGTCGTTCGCTCCAAGCTGGGCTG
TGTGCACGAACCCCCCGTTCAGCCCGACCGCTGCGCCTTATCCGGTAACTATCGTCTTGAGTCCAACCCG
GTAAGACACGACTTATCGCCACTGGCAGCAGCCACTGGTAACAGGATTAGCAGAGCGAGGTATGTAGGCG
GTGCTACAGAGTTCTTGAAGTGGTGGCCTAACTACGGCTACACTAGAAGAACAGTATTTGGTATCTGCGC
TCTGCTGAAGCCAGTTACCTTCGGAAAAAGAGTTGGTAGCTCTTGATCCGGCAAACAAACCACCGCTGGT
AGCGGTGGTTTTTTTGTTTGCAAGCAGCAGATTACGCGCAGAAAAAAAGGATCTCAAGAAGATCCTTTGA
TCTTTTCTACGGGGTCTGACGCTCAGTGGAACGAAAACTCACGTTAAGGGATTTTGGTCATGAGATTATC
AAAAAGGATCTTCACCTAGATCCTTTTAAATTAAAAATGAAGTTTTAAATCAATCTAAAGTATATATGAG
TAAACTTGGTCTGACAGTTACCAATGCTTAATCAGTGAGGCACCTATCTCAGCGATCTGTCTATTTCGTT
CATCCATAGTTGCCTGACTCCCCGTCGTGTAGATAACTACGATACGGGAGGGCTTACCATCTGGCCCCAG
TGCTGCAATGATACCGCGAGACCCACGCTCACCGGCTCCAGATTTATCAGCAATAAACCAGCCAGCCGGA
AGGGCCGAGCGCAGAAGTGGTCCTGCAACTTTATCCGCCTCCATCCAGTCTATTAATTGTTGCCGGGAAG
CTAGAGTAAGTAGTTCGCCAGTTAATAGTTTGCGCAACGTTGTTGCCATTGCTACAGGCATCGTGGTGTC
ACGCTCGTCGTTTGGTATGGCTTCATTCAGCTCCGGTTCCCAACGATCAAGGCGAGTTACATGATCCCCC
ATGTTGTGCAAAAAAGCGGTTAGCTCCTTCGGTCCTCCGATCGTTGTCAGAAGTAAGTTGGCCGCAGTGT
TATCACTCATGGTTATGGCAGCACTGCATAATTCTCTTACTGTCATGCCATCCGTAAGATGCTTTTCTGT
GACTGGTGAGTACTCAACCAAGTCATTCTGAGAATAGTGTATGCGGCGACCGAGTTGCTCTTGCCCGGCG
TCAATACGGGATAATACCGCGCCACATAGCAGAACTTTAAAAGTGCTCATCATTGGAAAACGTTCTTCGG
GGCGAAAACTCTCAAGGATCTTACCGCTGTTGAGATCCAGTTCGATGTAACCCACTCGTGCACCCAACTG
ATCTTCAGCATCTTTTACTTTCACCAGCGTTTCTGGGTGAGCAAAAACAGGAAGGCAAAATGCCGCAAAA
AAGGGAATAAGGGCGACACGGAAATGTTGAATACTCATACTCTTCCTTTTTCAATATTATTGAAGCATTT
ATCAGGGTTATTGTCTCATGAGCGGATACATATTTGAATGTATTTAGAAAAATAAACAAATAGGGGTTCC
GCGCACATTTCCCCGAAAAGTGCCACCTGACGTCTAAGAAACCATTATTATCATGACATTAACCTATAAA
AATAGGCGTATCACGAGGCCCTTTCGTCTACGCGCGCGCCGGCGGCGCGCCGTCGACGGCCGGCCGCGGC
CGC
